Addgene plasmid #99977: pAS2-1-Utp15
Purpose: Express yeast Utp15 with Y2H binding domain fusion
Depositing lab: Susan Baserga. Depositing organization: Yale University. Publication: The SSU processome interactome in Saccharomyces cerevisiae reveals potential new protein subcomplexes. Vincent NG, Charette JM, Baserga SJ. RNA. 2017 Oct 20. pii: rna.062927.117. doi: 10.1261/rna.062927.117. PubMed 29054886.
Backbone
  Vector backbone: pAS2-1
  Vector type: Yeast Expression
Growth in bacteria
  Bacterial resistance: Ampicillin, 100 μg/mL
  Growth temperature: 37°C
  Growth strain: DH5alpha
  Copy number: High Copy
Gene/Insert
  Gene/Insert name: Utp15
  Species: S. cerevisiae (budding yeast)
  Entrez Gene: UTP15
  Tag / fusion protein: Y2H binding domain (N terminal on backbone)
  Cloning method: Gateway Cloning
Terms and licenses: Academic/Nonprofit Terms; Industry Terms: Not Available to Industry
Depositor comments: Addgene NGS results detected the presence of an additional 29 amino acids at the C-terminus of the Utp15 translation compared to NP_013811.1
How to cite: pAS2-1-Utp15 was a gift from Susan Baserga (Addgene plasmid # 99977 ; http://n2t.net/addgene:99977 ; RRID:Addgene_99977)
