[The description below was written by a language model from this plasmid's Addgene catalogue record.]
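Description:
pAS2-1-Utp15 is a yeast expression plasmid built on the pAS2-1 backbone and serves as a "bait" construct for yeast two-hybrid (Y2H) assays. It carries the Saccharomyces cerevisiae UTP15 coding sequence, introduced by Gateway recombination cloning, so that Utp15 is produced with the backbone-encoded Y2H DNA-binding domain fused to its N terminus. In bacteria the plasmid is maintained at high copy and selected with ampicillin. The record does not list the promoter driving the fusion, the yeast origin of replication, or the yeast selectable marker, and no feature table is provided, so these details cannot be confirmed here.

In a two-hybrid experiment, the DNA-binding domain tethers the Utp15 fusion to the upstream elements of reporter genes in the host yeast strain. Reporter activation occurs only when a co-expressed "prey" protein fused to a transcriptional activation domain physically associates with Utp15, bringing together a functional transcription factor. The construct comes from a study mapping the protein interactome of the small subunit (SSU) processome in budding yeast, the large ribonucleoprotein complex involved in pre-ribosomal RNA processing and small ribosomal subunit assembly. It is therefore suited to pairwise testing of Utp15 against other processome components to define direct contacts and potential subcomplexes.

One caveat from the record is that repository sequencing found an extra 29 amino acids at the C terminus of the translated Utp15 relative to the reference protein. The record does not explain the origin of this extension. Users should bear it in mind when interpreting interaction results.
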