>Addgene plasmid #99977 | pAS2-1-Utp15 | depositor partial sequence | sequence record 182728 | pAS2-1
GAACGAAGCATCTGTGCTTCATTTTGTAGAACAAAAATGCAACGCGAGAGCGCTAATTTTTCAAACAAAG
AATCTGAGCTGCATTTTTACAGAACAGAAATGCAACGCGAAAGCGCTATTTTACCAACGAAGAATCTGTG
CTTCATTTTTGTAAAACAAAAATGCAACGCGAGAGCGCTAATTTTTCAAACAAAGAATCTGAGCTGCATT
TTTACAGAACAGAAATGCAACGCGAGAGCGCTATTTTACCAACAAAGAATCTATACTTCTTTTTTGTTCT
ACAAAAATGCATCCCGAGAGCGCTATTTTTCTAACAAAGCATCTTAGATTACTTTTTTTCTCCTTTGTGC
GCTCTATAATGCAGTCTCTTGATAACTTTTTGCACTGTAGGTCCGTTAAGGTTAGAAGAAGGCTACTTTG
GTGTCTATTTTCTCTTCCATAAAAAAAGCCTGACTCCACTTCCCGCGTTTACTGATTACTAGCGAAGCTG
CGGGTGCATTTTTTCAAGATAAAGGCATCCCCGATTATATTCTATACCGATGTGGATTGCGCATACTTTG
TGAACAGAAAGTGATAGCGTTGATGATTCTTCATTGGTCAGAAAATTATGAACGGTTTCTTCTATTTTGT
CTCTATATACTACGTATAGGAAATGTTTACATTTTCGTATTGTTTTCGATTCACTCTATGAATAGTTCTT
ACTACAATTTTTTTGTCTAAAGAGTAATACTAGAGATAAACATAAAAAATGTAGAGGTCGAGTTTAGATG
CAAGTTCAAGGAGCGAAAGGTGGATGGGTAGGTTATATAGGGATATAGCACAGAGATATATAGCAAAGAG
ATACTTTTGAGCAATGTTTGTGGAAGCGGTATTCGCAATATTTTAGTAGCTCGTTACAGTCCGGTGCGTT
TTTGGTTTTTTGAAAGTGCGTCTTCAGAGCGCTTTTGGTTTTCAAAAGCGCTCTGAAGTTCCTATACTTT
CTAGAGAATAGGAACTTCGGAATAGGAACTTCAAAGCGTTTCCGAAAACGAGCGCTTCCGAAAATGCAAC
GCGAGCTGCGCACATACAGCTCACTGTTCACGTCGCACCTATATCTGCGTGTTGCCTGTATATATATATA
CATGAGAAGAACGGCATAGTGCGTGTTTATGCTTAAATGCGTACTTATATGCGTCTATTTATGTAGGATG
AAAGGTAGTCTAGTACCTCCTGTGATATTATCCCATTCCATGCGGGGTATCGTATGCTTCCTTCAGCACT
ACCCTTTAGCTGTTCTATATGCTGCCACTCCTCAATTGGATTAGTCTCATCCTTCAATGCTATCATTTCC
TTTGATATTGGATCATATTAAGAAACCATTATTATCATGACATTAACCTATAAAAATAGGCGTATCACGA
GGCCCTTTCGTCTCGCGCGTTTCGGTGATGACGGTGAAAACCTCTGACACATGCAGCTCCCGGAGACGGT
CACAGCTTGTCTGTAAGCGGATGCCGGGAGCAGACAAGCCCGTCAGGGCGCGTCAGCGGGTGTTGGCGGG
TGTCGGGGCTGGCTTAACTATGCGGCATCAGAGCAGATTGTACTGAGAGTGCACCATAGATCAACGACAT
TACTATATATATAATATAGGAAGCATTTAATAGACAGCATCGTAATATATGTGTACTTTGCAGTTATGAC
GCCAGATGGCAGTAGTGGAAGATATTCTTTATTGAAAAATAGCTTGTCACCTTACGTACAATCTTGATCC
GGAGCTTTTCTTTTTTTGCCGATTAAGAATTAATTCGGTCGAAAAAAGAAAAGGAGAGGGCCAAGAGGGA
GGGCATTGGTGACTATTGAGCACGTGAGTATACGTGATTAAGCACACAAAGGCAGCTTGGAGTATGTCTG
TTATTAATTTCACAGGTAGTTCTGGTCCATTGGTGAAAGTTTGCGGCTTGCAGAGCACAGAGGCCGCAGA
ATGTGCTCTAGATTCCGATGCTGACTTGCTGGGTATTATATGTGTGCCCAATAGAAAGAGAACAATTGAC
CCGGTTATTGCAAGGAAAATTTCAAGTCTTGTAAAAGCATATAAAAATAGTTCAGGCACTCCGAAATACT
TGGTTGGCGTGTTTCGTAATCAACCTAAGGAGGATGTTTTGGCTCTGGTCAATGATTACGGCATTGATAT
CGTCCAACTGCATGGAGATGAGTCGTGGCAAGAATACCAAGAGTTCCTCGGTTTGCCAGTTATTAAAAGA
CTCGTATTTCCAAAAGACTGCAACATACTACTCAGTGCAGCTTCACAGAAACCTCATTCGTTTATTCCCT
TGTTTGATTCAGAAGCAGGTGGGACAGGTGAACTTTTGGATTGGAACTCGATTTCTGACTGGGTTGGAAG
GCAAGAGAGCCCCGAAAGCTTACATTTTATGTTAGCTGGTGGACTGACGCCAGAAAATGTTGGTGATGCG
CTTAGATTAAATGGCGTTATTGGTGTTGATGTAAGCGGAGGTGTGGAGACAAATGGTGTAAAAGACTCTA
ACAAAATAGCAAATTTCGTCAAAAATGCTAAGAAATAGGTTATTACTGAGTAGTATTTATTTAAGTATTG
TTTGTGCACTTGCCGATCTATGCGGTGTGAAATACCGCACAGATGCGTAAGGAGAAAATACCGCATCAGG
AAATTGTAAACGTTAATATTTTGTTAAAATTCGCGTTAAATTTTTGTTAAATCAGCTCATTTTTTAACCA
ATAGGCCGAAATCGGCAAAATCCCTTATAAATCAAAAGAATAGACCGAGATAGGGT
[37 nt withheld, positions 2787-2823]
AAAGAACGTGGACTCCAACGTCAAAGG
[49 nt withheld, positions 2851-2899]
T
[91 nt withheld, positions 2901-2991]
G
[124 nt withheld, positions 2993-3116]
CGCGCCATTCGCCATTCAGGCTGCGCAACTGTTGGGAAGGGCGATCGGTGCGGGCCTCTTCGCTATTACG
CCAGCTGGCGAAAGGGGGATGTGCTGCAAGGCGATTAAGTTGGGTAACGCCAGGGTTTTCCCAGTCACGA
CGTTGTAAAACGACGGCCAGTCGTCCAAGCTTTCGCGAGCTCGAGATCCCGAGCTTTGCAAATTAAAGCC
TTCGAGCGTCCCAAAACCTTCTCAAGCAAGGTTTTCAGTATAATGTTACATGCGTACACGCGTCTGTACA
GAAAAAAAAGAAAAATTTGAAATATAAATAACGTTCTTAATACTAACATAACTATAAAAAAATAAATAGG
GACCTAGACTTCAGGTTGTCTAACTCCTTCCTTTTCGGTTAGAGCGGATGTGGGGGGAGGGCGTGAATGT
AAGCGTGACATAACTAATTACATGATATCGACAAAGGAAAAGGGGCCTGTTTACTCACAGGCTTTTTTCA
AGTAGGTAATTAAGTCGTTTCTGTCTTTTTCCTTCTTCAACCCACCAAAGGCCATCTTGGTACTTTTTTT
TTTTTTTTTTTTTTTTTTTTTTTTTTTTTTTTTTTTTTTTTTTTTTTTTTTTTTTTTTTTTTTTTTTTTT
TTTTTTTTTTTTTTTTTCATAGAAATAATACAGAAGTAGATGTTGAATTAGATTAAACTGAAGATATATA
ATTTATTGGAAAATACATAGAGCTTTTTGTTGATGCGCTTAAGCGATCAATTCAACAACACCACCAGCAG
CTCTGATTTTTTCTTCAGCCAACTTGGAGACGAATCTAGCTTTGACGATAACTGGAACATTTGGGATTCT
ACCCTTACCCAAGATCTTACCGTAACCGGCTGCCAAAGTGTCAATAACTGGAGCAGTTTCCTTAGAAGCA
GATTTCAAGTATTGGTCTCTCTTGTCTTCTGGGATCAATGTCCACAATTTGTCCAAGTTCAAGACTGGCT
TCCAGAAATGAGCTTGTTGCTTGTGGAAGTATCTCATACCAACCTTACCGAAATAACCTGGATGGTATTT
ATCCATGTTAATTCTGTGGTGATGTTGACCACCGGCCATACCTCTACCACCGGGGTGCTTTCTGTGCTTA
CCGATACGACCTTTACCGGCTGAGACGTGACCTCTGTGCTTTCTAGTCTTAGTGAATCTGGAAGGCATTC
TTGATTAGTTGGATGATTGTTCTGGGATTTAATGCAAAAAAATCACTAAGAAGGAAAAAAATCAACGGAG
AAAGCAAACGCCATCTTAAATATACGGGATACAGATGAAAGGTTTGAACCTATCTGGGAAAATACGCATT
AAACAAGCGAAAAACTGCGAGGAAAATTGTTTGCGTCTCTGCGGGCTATTCACGCGCCAGAGGAAAATAG
GAAAAATAACAGGGCATTAGAAAAATAATTTTGATTTTGGTAATGTGTGGGTCCCTGGTGTACAGATGTT
ACATTGGTTACAGTACTCTTGTTTTTGCTGTGTTTTTCGATGAATCTCCAAAATGGTTGTTAGCACATGG
AAGAGTCACCGATGCTAAGTTATCTCTATGTAAGCTACGTGGCGTGACTTTTGATGAAGCCGCACAAGAG
ATACAGGATTGGCAACTGCAAATAGAATCTGGGGATCTAGATATCCTTTTGTTGTTTCCGGGTGTACAAT
ATGGACTTCCTCTTTTCTGGCAACCAAACCCATACATCGGGATTCCTATAATACCTTCGTTGGTCTCCCT
AACATGTAGGTGGCGGAGGGGAGATATACAATAGAACAGATACCAGACAAGACATAATGGGCTAAACAAG
ACTACACCAATTACACTGCCTCATTGATGGTGGTACATAACGAACTAATACTGTAGCCCTAGACTTGATA
GCCATCATCATATCGAAGTTTCACTACCCTTTTTCCATTTGCCATCTATTGAAGTAATAATAGGCGCATG
CAACTTCTTTTCTTTTTTTTTCTTTTCTCTCTCCCCCGTTGTTGTCTCACCATATCCGCAATGACAAAAA
AAATGATGGAAGACACTAAAGGAAAAAATTAACGACAAAGACAGCACCAACAGATGTCGTTGTTCCAGAG
CTGATGAGGGGTATCTTCGAACACACGAAACTTTTTCCTTCCTTCATTCACGCACACTACTCTCTAATGA
GCAACGGTATACGGCCTTCCTTCCAGTTACTTGAATTTGAAATAAAAAAAGTTTGCCGCTTTGCTATCAA
GTATAAATAGACCTGCAATTATTAATCTTTTGTTTCCTCGTCATTGTTCTCGTTCCCTTTCTTCCTTGTT
TCTTTTTCTGCACAATATTTCAAGCTATACCAAGCATACAATCAACTCCAAGCTTGAAGCAAGCCTCCTG
AAAGATGAAGCTACTGTCTTCTATCGAACAAGCATGCGATATTTGCCGACTTAAAAAGCTCAAGTGCTCC
AAAGAAAAACCGAAGTGCGCCAAGTGTCTGAAGAACAACTGGGAGTGTCGCTACTCTCCCAAAACCAAAA
GGTCTCCGCTGACTAGGGCACATCTGACAGAAGTGGAATCAAGGCTAGAAAGACTGGAACAGCTATTTCT
ACTGATTTTTCCTCGAGAAGACCTTGACATGATTTTGAAAATGGATTCTTTACAGGATATAAAAGCATTG
TTAACAGGATTATTTGTACAAGATAATGTGAATAAAGATGCCGTCACAGATAGATTGGCTTCAGTGGAGA
CTGATATGCCTCTAACATTGAGACAGCATAGAATAAGTGCGACATCATCATCGGAAGAGAGTAGTAACAA
AGGTCAAAGACAGTTGACTGTATCGCCGGTATTGCAATACCCAGCTTTGACTCATATGGCCATGGAGGCC
GAATTCCCGGGGATCCGTCGACCTGCAGCCAAGCTAATTCCGGGCGAATTTCTTATGATTTATGATTTTT
ATTATTAAATAAGTTATAAAAAAAATAAGTGTATACAAATTTTAAAGTGACTCTTAGGTTTTAAAACGAA
AATTCTTGTTCTTGAGTAACTCTTTCCTGTAGGTCAGGTTGCTTTCTCAGGTATAGCATGAGGTCGCTCT
TATTGACCACACCTCTACCGGCATGCAAGCTTGGCGTAATCATGGTCATAGCTGTTTCCTGTGTGAAATT
GTTATCCGCTCACAATTCCACACAACATACGAGCCGGAAGCATAAAGTGTAAAGCCTGGGGTGCCTAATG
AGTGAGGTAACTCACATTAATTGCGTTGCGCTCACTGCCCGCTTTCCAGTCGGGAAACCTGTCGTGCCAG
CTGGATTAATGAATCGGCCAACGCGCGGGGAGAGGCGGTTTGCGTATTGGGCGCTCTTCCGCTTCCTCGC
TCACTGACTCGCTGCGCTCGGTCGTTCGGCTGCGGCGAGCGGTATCAGCTCACTCAAAGGCGGTAATACG
GTTATCCACAGAATCAGGGGATAACGCAGGAAAGAACATGTGAGCAAAAGGCCAGCAAAAGGCCAGGAAC
CGTAAAAAGGCCGCGTTGCTGGCGTTTTTCCATAGGCTCCGCCCCCCTGACGAGCATCACAAAAATCGAC
GCTCAAGTCAGAGGTGGCGAAACCCGACAGGACTATAAAGATACCAGGCGTTTCCCCCTGGAAGCTCCCT
CGTGCGCTCTCCTGTTCCGACCCTGCCGCTTACCGGATACCTGTCCGCCTTTCTCCCTTCGGGAAGCGTG
GCGCTTTCTCATAGCTCACGCTGTAGGTATCTCAGTTCGGTGTAGGTCGTTCGCTCCAAGCTGGGCTGTG
TGCACGAACCCCCCGTTCAGCCCGACCGCTGCGCCTTATCCGGTAACTATCGTCTTGAGTCCAACCCGGT
AAGACACGACTTATCGCCACTGGCAGCAGCCACTAGTAACAGGATTAGCAGAGCGAGGTATGTAGGCGGT
GCTACAGAGTTCTTGAAGTGGTGGCCTAACTACGGCTACACTAGAAGGACAGTATTTGGTATCTGCGCTC
TGCTGAAGCCAGTTACCTTCGGAAAAAGAGTTGGTAGCTCTTGATCCGGCAAACAAACCACCGCTGGTAG
CGGTGGTTTTTTTGTTTGCAAGCAGCAGATTACGCGCAGAAAAAAAGGATCTCAAGAAGATCCTTTGATC
TTTTCTACGGGGTCTGACGCTCAGTGGAACGAAAACTCACGTTAAGGGATTTTGGTCATGAGATTATCAA
AAAGGATCTTCACCTAGATCCTTTTAAATTAAAAATGAAGTTTTAAATCAATCTAAAGTATATATGAGTA
AACTTGGTCTGACAGTTACCAATGCTTAATCAGTGAGGCACCTATCTCAGCGATCTGTCTATTTCGTTCA
TCCATAGTTGCCTGACTCCCCGTCGTGTAGATAACTACGATACGGGAGGGCTTACCATCTGGCCCCAGTG
CTGCAATGATACCGCGAGACCCACGCTCACCGGCTCCAGATTTATCAGCAATAAACCAGCCAGCCGGAAG
GGCCGAGCGCAGAAGTGGTCCTGCAACTTTATCCGCCTCCATCCAGTCTATTAATTGTTGCCGGGAAGCT
AGAGTAAGTAGTTCGCCAGTTAATAGTTTGCGCAACGTTGTTGCCATTGCTACAGGCATCGTGGTGTCAC
GCTCGTCGTTTGGTATGGCTTCATTCAGCTCCGGTTCCCAACGATCAAGGCGAGTTACATGATCCCCCAT
GTTGTGCAAAAAAGCGGTTAGCTCCTTCGGTCCTCCGATCGTTGTCAGAAGTAAGTTGGCCGCAGTGTTA
TCACTCATGGTTATGGCAGCACTGCATAATTCTCTTACTGTCATGCCATCCGTAAGATGCTTTTCTGTGA
CTGGTGAGTACTCAACCAAGTCATTCTGAGAATAGTGTATGCGGCGACCGAGTTGCTCTTGCCCGGCGTC
AATACGGGATAATACCGCGCCACATAGCAGAACTTTAAAAGTGCTCATCATTGGAAAACGTTCTTCGGGG
CGAAAACTCTCAAGGATCTTACCGCTGTTGAGATCCAGTTCGATGTAACCCACTCGTGCACCCAACTGAT
CTTCAGCATCTTTTACTTTCACCAGCGTTTCTGGGTGAGCAAAAACAGGAAGGCAAAATGCCGCAAAAAA
GGGAATAAGGGCGACACGGAAATGTTGAATACTCATACTCTTCCTTTTTCAATATTATTGAAGCATTTAT
CAGGGTTATTGTCTCATGAGCGGATACATATTTGAATGTATTTAGAAAAATAAACAAATAGGGGTTCCGC
GCACATTTCCCCGAAAAGTGCCACCT
