>Addgene plasmid #99977 | pAS2-1-Utp15 | addgene partial sequence | sequence record 193624 | Addgene Partial NGS Result
GATAGAAATAATACAGAAGTAGATGTTGAATTAGATTAAACTGAAGATATATAATTTATTGGAAAATACA
TAGAGTTTTTGTTGATGCGCTTAAGCGATCAATTCAACAACACCACCAGCAGCTCTGATTTTTTCTTCAG
CCAACTTGGAGACGAATCTAGCTTTGACGATAACTGGAACATTTGGGATTCTACCCTTACCCAAGATCTT
ACCGTAACCGGCTGCCAAAGTGTCAATAACTGGAGCAGTTTCCTTAGAAGCAGATTTCAAGTATTGGTCT
CTCTTGTCTTCTGGGATCAATGTCCACAATTTGTCCAAGTTCAAGACTGGCTTCCAGAAATGAGCTTGTT
GCTTGTGGAAGTATCTCATACCAACCTTACCGAAATAACCTGGATGGTATTTATCCATGTTAATTCTGTG
GTGATGTTGACCACCGGCCATACCTCTACCACCGGGGTGCTTTCTGTGCTTACCGATACGACCTTTACCG
GCTGAGACGTGACCTCTGTGCTTTCTAGTCTTAGTGAATCTGGAAGGCATTCTTGATTAGTTGGATGATT
GTTCTGGGATTTAATGCAAAAAAATCACTAAGAAGGAAAAAAATCAACGGAGAAAGCAAACGCCATCTTA
AATATACGGGATACAGATGAAAGGTTTGAACCTATCTGGGAAAATACGCATTAAACAAGCGAAAAACTGC
GAGGAAAATTGTTTGCGTCTCTGCGGGCTATTCACGCGCCAGAGGAAAAATAGGAAAAATAACAGGCATT
AGAAAAATAATTTTGATTTTGGTAATGTGTGGGTCCCTGGTGTACAGATGTTACATTGGTTACAGTACTC
TTGTTTTTGCTGTGTTTTTCGATGAATCTCCAAAATGGTTGTTAGCACATGGAAGAGTCACCGATGCTAA
GTTATCTCTATGTAAGCTACGTGGCGTGACTTTTGATGAAGCCGCACAAGAGATACAGGATTGGCAACTG
CAAATAGAATCTGGGGATCTAGATATCCTTTTGTTGTTTCCGGGTGTACAATATGGACTTCCTCTTTTCT
GGCAACCAAACCCATACATCGGGATTCCTATAATACCTTCGTTGGTCTCCCTAACATGTAGGTGGCGGAG
GGGAGATATACAATAGAACAGATACCAGACAAGACATAATGGGCTAAACAAGACTACACCAATTACACTG
CCTCATTGATGGTGGTACATAACGAACTAATACTGTAGCCCTAGACTTGATAGCCATCATCATATCGAAG
TTTCACTACCCTTTTTCCATTTGCCATCTATTGAAGTAATAATAGGCGCATGCAACTTCTTTTCTTTTTT
TTTCTTTTCTCTCTCCCCCGTTGTTGTCTCACCATATCCGCAATGACAAAAAAATGATGGAAGACACTAA
AGGAAAAAATTAACGACAAAGACAGCACCAACAGATGTCGTTGTTCCAGAGCTGATGAGGGGTATCTCGA
AGCACACGAAACTTTTTCCTTCCTTCATTCACGCACACTACTCTCTAATGAGCAACGGTATACGGCCTTC
CTTCCAGTTACTTGAATTTGAAATAAAAAAAAGTTTGCTGTCTTGCTATCAAGTATAAATAGACCTGCAA
TTATTAATCTTTTGTTTCCTCGTCATTGTTCTCGTTCCCTTTCTTCCTTGTTTCTTTTTCTGCACAATAT
TTCAAGCTATACCAAGCATACAATCAACTCCAAGCTTGAAGCAAGCCTCCTGAAAGATGAAGCTACTGTC
TTCTATCGAACAAGCATGCGATATTTGCCGACTTAAAAAGCTCAAGTGCTCCAAAGAAAAACCGAAGTGC
GCCAAGTGTCTGAAGAACAACTGGGAGTGTCGCTACTCTCCCAAAACCAAAAGGTCTCCGCTGACTAGGG
CACATCTGACAGAAGTGGAATCAAGGCTAGAAAGACTGGAACAGCTATTTCTACTGATTTTTCCTCGAGA
AGACCTTGACATGATTTTGAAAATGGATTCTTTACAGGATATAAAAGCATTGTTAACAGGATTATTTGTA
CAAGATAATGTGAATAAAGATGCCGTCACAGATAGATTGGCTTCAGTGGAGACTGATATGCCTCTAACAT
TGAGACAGCATAGAATAAGTGCGACATCATCATCGGAAGAGAGTAGTAACAAAGGTCAAAGACAGTTGAC
TGTATCGCCGGAATTGCAATACCCAGCTTTGACTCATATGGCCATGGAGGCCGAATTAGCTTTCACAAGT
TTGTACAAAAAAGCAGGCTACAAAATGTCGACTGCTAGGCCTAGAATAATCACTTCGAAGGCTCCATTAT
TGCCTCAACAGACTACCCCGGAGCAGCGTTACTGGCGTCAATACACTTCCGCACAACTGGTTAAAGAACA
TAATAGCGTTACTCACATATCATTCAATCCTCAACATCCTCATGATTTTGCAGTAACTTCCTCAACCAGA
GTTCAAATATTTTCTTCAAGAACTAGGCAAGTGATCAAGACCTTTTCAAGATTTAAAGATGTTGTCTATT
CTGCATCCTTTAGGAGTGATGGTAAATTGCTTTGTGCCGGTGATGCTACCGGTTTAGTGTCTGTATACGA
CAGTTATAATCCCAGGACTATCCTTTTATCTATAAACGCTTCCACACATCCCACACATGTTACGAAATTC
CATACGCAAGATAACAAAATTCTGGCTACGGCGAGTGACGATAGAGTGACAAGACTTTGGGATATATCCA
ACGCATATGAGCCACAATTAGAGCTCACCGGAGCTACTGACTATGTTCGTACCTTATCATTTATCCCAGC
AGCCCCACATTTGGTTGCAACAGGCTCATACGACGGTTTGATCAGATTATATGACACAAGATCTAGCGGA
TCCACGCCAATTTATTCTCTGAATCATGACCAACCTGTTGAAAATGTTATTGCAGTATCTCCAACCCAAA
TTGTTTCTTGCGGTGGCAATAATTTCAAAGTGTGGGACTTGACCAGTAACAAGAAATTATACGAACGTGG
CAATTTCAATAAGGCTGTGACATGCTTGGACTATGTTGAAAATTTTGATTCTCCAATGCAATCGGCGTTG
ATCGCTTCTTCCTTAGATGGTCATGTCAAAGTCTTTGATCCTTTAGACAATTTCCAAGTCAAATTTGGCT
GGAAATTTTCGGGTCCCGTACTAAGTTGTGCTGTCTCCCCTAGTACCGCACAAGGGAATAGGCATTTAGT
AGCAGGTTTATCATCAGGACTACTAGCCATTAGAACTAAAAAGAAAGAGAAACGTTCTTCCGATAAAGAA
AACGCACCCGCCAGTTTTAATAAGAATGCGAAAAGTAATAACTTCCAGAGAATGATGCGAGGCTCGGAAT
ACCAAGGTGATCAAGAGCATATAATCCACAATGATAAGGTAAGATCTCAACGTCGTATGCGTGCATTCGA
AAGGAACATAAATCAGTTTAAATGGAGCGAAGCACTCGACAATGCCTTTGTACCAGGTATGGCCAAAGAG
TTGACACTTACTGTTCTTCAAGAACTACGCAAACGTGGCAAAGTTCGTGTAGCGCTATATGGTAGAGATG
AATCTACATTAGAGCCGCTACTGAATTGGTGCTTAAAAGGTATTGAAGATGTGAGATCAGCATCTATTGT
AGCGGATTGGGTCGCCGTGGTTTTAGAATTATATGGGAATACGTTAGAAAGCTCTCCAGTTCTTCAAGAA
TTGATGATAGATTTGAAAACTAAAGTTAGACATGAAATTCATAAGTCTAAAGAAGCTCAAAGAATTGAAG
GTATGCTTCAACTTTTAACGAGTAACCCAGCTTTCTTGTACAAAGTGGTGAGTCGACCTGCAGCCAAGCT
AATTCCGGGCGAATTTCTTATGATTTATGATTTTTATTATTAAATAAGTTATAAAAAAAATAAGTGTATA
CAAATTTTAAAGTGACTCTTAGGTTTTAAAACGAAAATTCTTATTCTTGAGTAACTCTTTCCTGTAGGTC
AGGTTGCTTTCTCAGGTATAGCATGAGGTCGCTCTTATTGACCACACCTCTACCGGCATGCAAGCTTGGC
GTAATCATGGTCATAGCTGTTTCCTGTGTGAAATTGTTATCCGCTCACAATTCCACACAACATACGAGCC
GGAAGCATAAAGTGTAAAGCCTGGGGTGCCTAATGAGTGAGCTAACTCACATTAATTGCGTTGCGCTCAC
TGCCCGCTTTCCAGTCGGGAAACCTGTCGTGCCAGCTGCATTAATGAATCGGCCAACGCGCGGGGAGAGG
CGGTTTGCGTATTGGGCGCTCTTCCGCTTCCTCGCTCACTGACTCGCTGCGCTCGGTCGTTCGGCTGCGG
CGAGCGGTATCAGCTCACTCAAAGGCGGTAATACGGTTATCCACAGAATCAGGGGATAACGCAGGAAAGA
ACATGTGAGCAAAAGGCCAGCAAAAGGCCAGGAACCGTAAAAAGGCCGCGTTGCTGGCGTTTTTCCATAG
GCTCCGCCCCCCTGACGAGCATCACAAAAATCGACGCTCAAGTCAGAGGTGGCGAAACCCGACAGGACTA
TAAAGATACCAGGCGTTTCCCCCTGGAAGCTCCCTCGTGCGCTCTCCTGTTCCGACCCTGCCGCTTACCG
GATACCTGTCCGCCTTTCTCCCTTCGGGAAGCGTGGCGCTTTCTCATAGCTCACGCTGTAGGTATCTCAG
TTCGGTGTAGGTCGTTCGCTCCAAGCTGGGCTGTGTGCACGAACCCCCCGTTCAGCCCGACCGCTGCGCC
TTATCCGGTAACTATCGTCTTGAGTCCAACCCGGTAAGACACGACTTATCGCCACTGGCAGCAGCCACTA
GTAACAGGATTAGCAGAGCGAGGTATGTAGGCGGTGCTACAGAGTTCTTGAAGTGGTGGCCTAACTACGG
CTACACTAGAAGAACAGTATTTGGTATCTGCGCTCTGCTGAAGCCAGTTACCTTCGGAAAAAGAGTTGGT
AGCTCTTGATCCGGCAAACAAACCACCGCTGGTAGCGGTGGTTTTTTTGTTTGCAAGCAGCAGATTACGC
GCAGAAAAAAAGGATCTCAAGAAGATCCTTTGATCTTTTCTACGGGGTCTGACGCTCAGTGGAACGAAAA
CTCACGTTAAGGGATTTTGGTCATGAGATTATCAAAAAGGATCTTCACCTAGATCCTTTTAAATTAAAAA
TGAAGTTTTAAATCAATCTAAAGTATATATGAGTAAACTTGGTCTGACAGTTACCAATGCTTAATCAGTG
AGGCACCTATCTCAGCGATCTGTCTATTTCGTTCATCCATAGTTGCCTGACTCCCCGTCGTGTAGATAAC
TACGATACGGGAGGGCTTACCATCTGGCCCCAGTGCTGCAATGATACCGCGAGACCCACGCTCACCGGCT
CCAGATTTATCAGCAATAAACCAGCCAGCCGGAAGGGCCGAGCGCAGAAGTGGTCCTGCAACTTTATCCG
CCTCCATCCAGTCTATTAATTGTTGCCGGGAAGCTAGAGTAAGTAGTTCGCCAGTTAATAGTTTGCGCAA
CGTTGTTGCCATTGCTACAGGCATCGTGGTGTCACGCTCGTCGTTTGGTATGGCTTCATTCAGCTCCGGT
TCCCAACGATCAAGGCGAGTTACATGATCCCCCATGTTGTGCAAAAAAGCGGTTAGCTCCTTCGGTCCTC
CGATCGTTGTCAGAAGTAAGTTGGCCGCAGTGTTATCACTCATGGTTATGGCAGCACTGCATAATTCTCT
TACTGTCATGCCATCCGTAAGATGCTTTTCTGTGACTGGTGAGTACTCAACCAAGTCATTCTGAGAATAG
TGTATGCGGCGACCGAGTTGCTCTTGCCCGGCGTCAATACGGGATAATACCGCGCCACATAGCAGAACTT
TAAAAGTGCTCATCATTGGAAAACGTTCTTCGGGGCGAAAACTCTCAAGGATCTTACCGCTGTTGAGATC
CAGTTCGATGTAACCCACTCGTGCACCCAACTGATCTTCAGCATCTTTTACTTTCACCAGCGTTTCTGGG
TGAGCAAAAACAGGAAGGCAAAATGCCGCAAAAAAGGGAATAAGGGCGACACGGAAATGTTGAATACTCA
TACTCTTCCTTTTTCAATATTATTGAAGCATTTATCAGGGTTATTGTCTCATGAGCGGATACATATTTGA
ATGTATTTAGAAAAATAAACAAATAGGGGTTCCGCGCACATTTCCCCGAAAAGTGCCACCTGAACGAAGC
ATCTGTGCTTCATTTTGTAGAACAAAAATGCAACGCGAGAGCGCTAATTTTTCAAACAAAGAATCTGAGC
TGCATTTTTACAGAACAGAAATGCAACGCGAAAGCGCTATTTTACCAACGAAGAATCTGTGCTTCATTTT
TGTAAAACAAAAATGCAACGCGAGAGCGCTAATTTTTCAAACAAAGAATCTGAGCTGCATTTTTACAGAA
CAGAAATGCAACGCGAGAGCGCTATTTTACCAACAAAGAATCTATACTTCTTTTTTGTTCTACAAAAATG
CATCCCGAGAGCGCTATTTTTCTAACAAAGCATCTTAGATTACTTTTTTTCTCCTTTGTGCGCTCTATAA
TGCAGTCTCTTGATAACTTTTTGCACTGTAGGTCCGTTAAGGTTAGAAGAAGGCTACTTTGGTGTCTATT
TTCTCTTCCATAAAAAAAGCCTGACTCCACTTCCCGCGTTTACTGATTACTAGCGAAGCTGCGGGTGCAT
TTTTTCAAGATAAAGGCATCCCCGATTATATTCTATACCGATGTGGATTGCGCATACTTTGTGAACAGAA
AGTGATAGCGTTGATGATTCTTCATTGGTCAGAAAATTATGAACGGTTTCTTCTATTTTGTCTCTATATA
CTACGTATAGGAAATGTTTACATTTTCGTATTGTTTTCGATTCACTCTATGAATAGTTCTTACTACAATT
TTTTTGTCTAAAGAGTAATACTAGAGATAAACATAAAAAATGTAGAGGTCGAGTTTAGATGCAAGTTCAA
GGAGCGAAAGGTGGATGGGTAGGTTATATAGGGATATAGCACAGAGATATATAGCAAAGAGATACTTTTG
AGCAATGTTTGTGGAAGCGGTATTCGCAATATTTTAGTAGCTCGTTACAGTCCGGTGCGTTTTTGGTTTT
TTGAAAGTGCGTCTTCAGAGCGCTTTTGGTTTTCAAAAGCGCTCTGAAGTTCCTATACTTTCTAGAGAAT
AGGAACTTCGGAATAGGAACTTCAAAGCGTTTCCGAAAACGAGCGCTTCCGAAAATGCAACGCGAGCTGC
GCACATACAGCTCACTGTTCACGTCGCACCTATATCTGCGTGTTGCCTGTATATATATATACATGAGAAG
AACGGCATAGTGCGTGTTTATGCTTAAATGCGTACTTATATGCGTCTATTTATGTAGGATGAAAGGTAGT
CTAGTACCTCCTGTGATATTATCCCATTCCATGCGGGGTATCGTATGCTTCCTTCAGCACTACCCTTTAG
CTGTTCTATATGCTGCCACTCCTCAATTGGATTAGTCTCATCCTTCAATGCTATCATTTCCTTTGATATT
GGATCATACTAAGAAACCATTATTATCATGACATTAACCTATAAAAATAGGCGTATCACGAGGCCCTTTC
GTCTCGCGCGTTTCGGTGATGACGGTGAAAACCTCTGACACATGCAGCTCCCGGAGACGGTCACAGCTTG
TCTGTAAGCGGATGCCGGGAGCAGACAAGCCCGTCAGGGCGCGTCAGCGGGTGTTGGCGGGTGTCGGGGC
TGGCTTAACTATGCGGCATCAGAGCAGATTGTACTGAGAGTGCACCATAGATCAACGACATTACTATATA
TATAATATAGGAAGCATTTAATAGAACAGCATCGTAATATATGTGTACTTTGCAGTTATGACGCCAGATG
GCAGTAGTGGAAGATATTCTTTATTGAAAAATAGCTTGTCACCTTACGTACAATCTTGATCCGGAGCTTT
TCTTTTTTTGCCGATTAAGAATTAATTCGGTCGAAAAAAGAAAAGGAGAGGGCCAAGAGGGAGGGCATTG
GTGACTATTGAGCACGTGAGTATACGTGATTAAGCACACAAAGGCAGCTTGGAGTATGTCTGTTATTAAT
TTCACAGGTAGTTCTGGTCCATTGGTGAAAGTTTGCGGCTTGCAGAGCACAGAGGCCGCAGAATGTGCTC
TAGATTCCGATGCTGACTTGCTGGGTATTATATGTGTGCCCAATAGAAAGAGAACAATTGACCCGGTTAT
TGCAAGGAAAATTTCAAGTCTTGTAAAAGCATATAAAAATAGTTCAGGCACTCCGAAATACTTGGTTGGC
GTGTTTCGTAATCAACCTAAGGAGGATGTTTTGGCTCTGGTCAATGATTACGGCATTGATATCGTCCAAC
TGCATGGAGATGAGTCGTGGCAAGAATACCAAGAGTTCCTCGGTTTGCCAGTTATTAAAAGACTCGTATT
TCCAAAAGACTGCAACATACTACTCAGTGCAGCTTCACAGAAACCTCATTCGTTTATTCCCTTGTTTGAT
TCAGAAGCAGGTGGGACAGGTGAACTTTTGGATTGGAACTCGATTTCTGACTGGGTTGGAAGGCAAGAGA
GCCCCGAAAGCTTACATTTTATGTTAGCTGGTGGACTGACGCCAGAAAATGTTGGTGATGCGCTTAGATT
AAATGGCGTTATTGGTGTTGATGTAAGCGGAGGTGTGGAGACAAATGGTGTAAAAGACTCTAACAAAATA
GCAAATTTCGTCAAAAATGCTAAGAAATAGGTTATTACTGAGTAGTATTTATTTAAGTATTGTTTGTGCA
CTTGCCGATCTATGCGGTGTGAAATACCGCACAGATGCGTAAGGAGAAAATACCGCATCAGGAAATTGTA
AGCGTTAATATTTTGTTAAAATTCGCGTTAAATTTTTGTTAAATCAGCTCATTTTTTAACCAATAGGCCG
AAATCGGCAAAATCCCTTATAAATCAAAAGAATAGACCGAGATAGGGT
[37 nt withheld, positions 9009-9045]
AAAGAACGTGGACTCCAACGTCAAAGG
[49 nt withheld, positions 9073-9121]
T
[91 nt withheld, positions 9123-9213]
G
[124 nt withheld, positions 9215-9338]
CCATTCGCCATTCAGGCTGCGCAACTGTTGGGAAGGGCGATCGGTGCGGGCCTCTTCGCTATTACGCCAG
CTGGCGAAAGGGGGATGTGCTGCAAGGCGATTAAGTTGGGTAACGCCAGGGTTTTCCCAGTCACGACGTT
GTAAAACGACGGCCAGTGCCAAGCTTTCGCGAGCTCGAGATCCCGAGCTTGCAAATTAAAGCCTTCGAGC
GTCCCAAAACCTTCTCAAGCAAGGTTTTCAGTATAATGTTACATGCGTACACGCGTCTGTACAGAAAAAA
AAGAAAAATTTGAAATATAAATAACGTTCTTAATACTAACATAACTATAAAAAAATAAATAGGGACCTAG
ACTTCAGGTTGTCTAACTCCTTCCTTTTCGGTTAGAGCGGATGTGGGGGGAGGGCGTGAATGTAAGCGTG
ACATAACTAATTACATGATATCGACAAAGGAAAAGGGGCCTGTTTACTCACAGGCTTTTTTCAAGTAGGT
AATTAAGTCGTTTCTGTCTTTTTCCTTCTTCAACCCACCAAAGGCCATCTTGGTAC
